Addgene plasmid #211060: pNLF1-N_DTL:1-730
Purpose: Mammalian expression of full-length human DTL. N-terminal NanoLuc luciferase tag.
Depositing lab: Cheryl Arrowsmith. Depositing organization: University of Toronto. Publication: A Target Class Ligandability Evaluation of WD40 Repeat-Containing Proteins. Ackloo S, Li F, Szewczyk M, Seitova A, Loppnau P, Zeng H, Xu J, Ahmad S, Arnautova YA, Baghaie AJ, Beldar S, Bolotokova A, Centrella PA, Chau I, Clark MA, Cuozzo JW, Dehghani-Tafti S, Disch JS, Dong A, Dumas A, Feng JA, Ghiabi P, Gibson E, Gilmer J, Goldman B, Green SR, Guie MA, Guilinger JP, Harms N, Herasymenko O, Houliston S, Hutchinson A, Kearnes S, Keefe AD, Kimani SW, Kramer T, Kutera M, Kwak HA, Lento C, Li Y, Liu J, Loup J, Machado RAC, Mulhern CJ, Perveen S, Righetto GL, Riley P, Shrestha S, Sigel EA, Silva M, Sintchak MD, Slakman BL, Taylor RD, Thompson J, Torng W, Underkoffler C, von Rechenberg M, Walsh RT, Watson I, Wilson DJ, Wolf E, Yadav M, Yazdi AK, Zhang J, Zhang Y, Santhakumar V, Edwards AM, Barsyte-Lovejoy D, Schapira M, Brown PJ, Halabelian L, Arrowsmith CH. J Med Chem. 2025 Jan 23;68(2):1092-1112. doi: 10.1021/acs.jmedchem.4c02010. Epub 2024 Nov 4. PubMed 39495097.
Backbone
  Vector backbone: pNLF1-N
  Backbone manufacturer: Promega
  Vector type: Mammalian Expression
  Selectable markers: Hygromycin
Growth in bacteria
  Bacterial resistance: Ampicillin, 100 μg/mL
  Growth temperature: 37°C
  Growth strain: DH5alpha
  Copy number: High Copy
Gene/Insert
  Gene/Insert name: DTL:M1-L730
  Species: H. sapiens (human)
  Insert size (bp): 2190
  Mutation: wild type
  Entrez Gene: DTL (a.k.a. CDT2, DCAF2, L2DTL, RAMP)
  Promoter: CMV
  Tag / fusion protein: NanoLuc luciferase (N terminal on insert)
  Cloning method: Ligation Independent Cloning
  Sequencing primers: 5′ gtaaccatcaacggagtgac; 3′ tatcatgtctgctcgaagc
Resource information
  A portion of this plasmid was derived from a plasmid made by: Mammalian Gene Collection (BC033540)
Terms and licenses: Academic/Nonprofit Terms; Industry Terms: Not Available to Industry
Depositor comments: 5' Cloning Site: EcoR1 (not destroyed), 3' Cloning Site: Xba1 (not destroyed). N terminal tag: mvftledfvgdwrqtagynldqvleqggvsslfqnlgvsvtpiqrivlsgenglkidihviipyeglsgdqmgqiekifkvvypvddhhfkvilhygtlvidgvtpnmidyfgrpyegiavfdgkkitvtgtlwngnkiiderlinpdgsllfrvtingvtgwrlcerilagssgaiasef.
How to cite: pNLF1-N_DTL:1-730 was a gift from Cheryl Arrowsmith (Addgene plasmid # 211060 ; http://n2t.net/addgene:211060 ; RRID:Addgene_211060)
