[The description below was written by a language model from this plasmid's Addgene catalogue record and pLannotate feature annotations shown in this document.]
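Description:
pNLF1-N_DTL:1-730 is a mammalian expression plasmid built on the Promega pNLF1-N backbone, designed to produce full-length, wild-type human DTL (residues M1 to L730; also known as CDT2, DCAF2, L2DTL or RAMP) fused at its N-terminus to NanoLuc luciferase. The 8,097-nt sequenced plasmid is maintained at high copy in E. coli through a ColE1/pUC-type origin with ampicillin selection (AmpR with its own bla promoter), and a ColE1-derived cer site helps keep the plasmid monomeric. For selection in mammalian cells, a separate cassette places the hygromycin phosphotransferase gene (hph) under the SV40 enhancer/early promoter, followed by a synthetic poly(A) signal.

The expression unit is driven by the CMV immediate-early enhancer and promoter, followed by a chimeric β-globin/immunoglobulin intron that generally improves transcript processing and expression. A T7 promoter sits just upstream of the coding region and could support in vitro transcription. The human codon-optimized Nluc coding sequence is followed after a short linker by the 2,190-bp DTL open reading frame, which was derived from a Mammalian Gene Collection clone and inserted by ligation-independent cloning between retained EcoRI and XbaI sites; an SV40 poly(A) signal lies downstream. Several small annotated fragments (SET1, T7 terminator, large T antigen, M13 ori, bom, tnpA) appear to be partial backbone matches rather than functional elements.

DTL is a WD40-repeat substrate adapter of the CRL4 (DDB1-CUL4) E3 ubiquitin ligase involved in cell cycle control and the DNA damage response. The plasmid comes from a study evaluating the ligandability of WD40 repeat proteins. A NanoLuc fusion of this kind suits luminescence-based cellular assays such as bioluminescence energy transfer measurements, though the record does not name the specific assay.
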