Features (pLannotate 1.2.2; 20 found; start..end, strand, type, name):
    140..517     +  enhancer       CMV enhancer: human cytomegalovirus immediate early enhancer
    519..718     +  promoter       CMV promoter: human cytomegalovirus (CMV) immediate early promoter
    857..989     +  intron         chimeric intron: chimera between introns from human β-globin and immunoglobulin heavy chain genes
   1033..1051    +  promoter       T7 promoter: promoter for bacteriophage T7 RNA polymerase
   1065..1577    +  CDS            Nluc: NanoLuc® luciferase human codon-optimized
   1608..3797    +  CDS            DTL: DTL_HUMAN - Also known as CDT2, CDW1, DCAF2, L2DTL, RAMP. Experimental evidence at protein level: Swiss-Prot protein existence level 1. Substrate-specific adapter of a DCX (DDB1-CUL4-X-box) E3 ubiquitin-protein ligase complex required for cell cycle control, DNA damage response and translesion DNA synthesis. The DCX(DTL) complex, also named CRL4(CDT2) complex, mediates the polyubiquitination and subsequent degradation of CDT1, CDKN1A/p21(CIP1), FBH1, KMT5A and SDE2 (PubMed:16861906, PubMed:16949367, PubMed:16964240, PubMed:17085480, PubMed:18703516, PubMed:18794347, PubMed:18794348, PubMed:193
   3846..3871    +  CDS            SET1 (fragment): solubility-enhancement tag derived from T7 phage gene 10B
   3879..3895    +  terminator     T7 terminator (fragment): transcription terminator for bacteriophage T7 RNA polymerase
   3915..4036    -  polyA_signal   SV40 poly(A) signal: SV40 polyadenylation signal
   4059..4127    -  CDS            large T antigen (fragment): large T antigen from SV40 (simian virus 40)
   4132..4164    +  rep_origin     M13 ori (fragment): M13 bacteriophage origin of replication; arrow indicates direction of (+) strand synthesis
   4165..4216    -  misc_feature   bom (fragment): basis of mobility region from pBR322
   4281..4638    +  promoter       SV40 promoter: SV40 enhancer and early promoter
   4669..5691    +  CDS            hph: KHYB_ECOLX - Experimental evidence at protein level: Swiss-Prot protein existence level 1. The aminoglycoside phosphotransferases achieve inactivation of their antibiotic substrates by phosphorylation. Only phosphorylates hygromycin and closely related compounds such as demethyl analogs and destomycin. From Escherichia coli.
   5730..5778    +  polyA_signal   poly(A) signal: synthetic polyadenylation signal
   5799..5891    -  CDS            tnpA (fragment): TN5P_ECOLX - Also known as tnp. Experimental evidence at protein level: Swiss-Prot protein existence level 1. Mediates transposition of transposon Tn5 by a 'cut and paste' mechanism. First, the monomeric transposase binds the 19 bp inverted DNA repeats flanking the transposon. Then, dimerization of the DNA- bound transposase creates a synaptic DNA complex. After nicking of the first DNA strand, excision of the transposon proceeds through a series of intermediates. The transposase then mediates the insertion of the transposon at a new site by strand transfer. The activity of the wild- type tran
   5934..6038    +  promoter       AmpR promoter: bla
   6039..6899    +  CDS            AmpR: β-lactamase; bla; confers resistance to ampicillin, carbenicillin, and related antibiotics
   7057..7645    -  rep_origin     ori: high-copy-number ColE1/pMB1/pBR322/pUC origin of replication
   7761..8044    +  misc_feature   cer region: ColE1-derived recombination site that helps to maintain plasmids as monomers
>Addgene plasmid #211060 | pNLF1-N_DTL:1-730 | addgene full sequence | sequence record 426004 | Addgene NGS Result
TCAATATTGGCCATTAGCCATATTATTCATTGGTTATATAGCATAAATCAATATTGGCTATTGGCCATTG
CATACGTTGTATCTATATCATAATATGTACATTTATATTGGCTCATGTCCAATATGACCGCCATGTTGGC
ATTGATTATTGACTAGTTATTAATAGTAATCAATTACGGGGTCATTAGTTCATAGCCCATATATGGAGTT
CCGCGTTACATAACTTACGGTAAATGGCCCGCCTGGCTGACCGCCCAACGACCCCCGCCCATTGACGTCA
ATAATGACGTATGTTCCCATAGTAACGCCAATAGGGACTTTCCATTGACGTCAATGGGTGGAGTATTTAC
GGTAAACTGCCCACTTGGCAGTACATCAAGTGTATCATATGCCAAGTCCGCCCCCTATTGACGTCAATGA
CGGTAAATGGCCCGCCTGGCATTATGCCCAGTACATGACCTTACGGGACTTTCCTACTTGGCAGTACATC
TACGTATTAGTCATCGCTATTACCATGGTGATGCGGTTTTGGCAGTACACCAATGGGCGTGGATAGCGGT
TTGACTCACGGGGATTTCCAAGTCTCCACCCCATTGACGTCAATGGGAGTTTGTTTTGGCACCAAAATCA
ACGGGACTTTCCAAAATGTCGTAATAACCCCGCCCCGTTGACGCAAATGGGCGGTAGGCGTGTACGGTGG
GAGGTCTATATAAGCAGAGCTGGTTTAGTGAACCGTCAGATCACTAGAAGCTTTATTGCGGTAGTTTATC
ACAGTTAAATTGCTAACGCAGTCAGTGCTTCTGACACAACAGTCTCGAACTTAAGCTGCAGAAGTTGGTC
GTGAGGCACTGGGCAGGTAAGTATCAAGGTTACAAGACAGGTTTAAGGAGACCAATAGAAACTGGGCTTG
TCGAGACAGAGAAGACTCTTGCGTTTCTGATAGGCACCTATTGGTCTTACTGACATCCACTTTGCCTTTC
TCTCCACAGGTGTCCACTCCCAGTTCAATTACAGCTCTTAAGGCTAGAGTATTAATACGACTCACTATAG
GGCTAGCGCTCACCATGGTCTTCACACTCGAAGATTTCGTTGGGGACTGGCGACAGACAGCCGGCTACAA
CCTGGACCAAGTCCTTGAACAGGGAGGTGTGTCCAGTTTGTTTCAGAATCTCGGGGTGTCCGTAACTCCG
ATCCAAAGGATTGTCCTGAGCGGTGAAAATGGGCTGAAGATCGACATCCATGTCATCATCCCGTATGAAG
GTCTGAGCGGCGACCAAATGGGCCAGATCGAAAAAATTTTTAAGGTGGTGTACCCTGTGGATGATCATCA
CTTTAAGGTGATCCTGCACTATGGCACACTGGTAATCGACGGGGTTACGCCGAACATGATCGACTATTTC
GGACGGCCGTATGAAGGCATCGCCGTGTTCGACGGCAAAAAGATCACTGTAACAGGGACCCTGTGGAACG
GCAACAAAATTATCGACGAGCGCCTGATCAACCCCGACGGCTCCCTGCTGTTCCGAGTAACCATCAACGG
AGTGACCGGCTGGCGGCTGTGCGAACGCATTCTGGCGGGCTCGAGCGGCGCGATCGCTTCCGAATTCATG
CTCTTCAATTCGGTGCTCCGCCAGCCCCAGCTTGGCGTCCTGAGAAATGGATGGTCTTCACAATACCCTC
TTCAATCCCTTCTGACTGGTTATCAGTGCAGTGGTAATGATGAACACACTTCTTATGGAGAAACAGGAGT
CCCAGTTCCTCCTTTTGGATGTACCTTCTCTTCTGCTCCCAATATGGAACATGTACTAGCAGTTGCCAAT
GAAGAAGGCTTTGTTCGATTGTATAACACAGAATCACAAAGTTTCAGAAAGAAGTGCTTCAAAGAATGGA
TGGCTCACTGGAATGCCGTCTTTGACCTGGCCTGGGTTCCTGGTGAACTTAAACTTGTTACAGCAGCAGG
TGATCAAACAGCCAAATTTTGGGACGTAAAAGCTGGTGAGCTGATTGGAACATGCAAAGGTCATCAATGC
AGCCTCAAGTCAGTTGCCTTTTCTAAGTTTGAGAAAGCTGTATTCTGTACGGGTGGAAGAGATGGCAACA
TTATGGTCTGGGATACCAGGTGCAACAAAAAAGATGGGTTTTATAGGCAAGTGAATCAAATCAGTGGAGC
TCACAATACCTCAGACAAGCAAACCCCTTCAAAACCCAAGAAGAAACAGAATTCAAAAGGACTTGCTCCT
TCTGTGGATTTCCAGCAAAGTGTTACTGTGGTCCTCTTTCAAGACGAGAATACCTTAGTCTCAGCAGGAG
CTGTGGATGGGATAATCAAAGTATGGGATTTACGTAAGAATTATACTGCTTATCGACAAGAACCCATAGC
ATCCAAGTCTTTCCTGTACCCAGGTAGCAGCACTCGAAAACTTGGATATTCAAGTCTGATTTTGGATTCC
ACTGGCTCTACTTTATTTGCTAATTGCACAGACGATAACATCTACATGTTTAATATGACTGGGTTGAAGA
CTTCTCCAGTGGCTATTTTCAATGGACACCAGAACTCTACCTTTTATGTAAAATCCAGCCTTAGTCCAGA
TGACCAGTTTTTAGTCAGTGGCTCAAGTGATGAAGCTGCCTACATATGGAAGGTCTCCACACCCTGGCAA
CCTCCTACTGTGCTCCTGGGTCATTCTCAAGAGGTCACGTCTGTGTGCTGGTGTCCATCTGACTTCACAA
AGATTGCTACCTGTTCTGATGACAATACACTAAAAATCTGGCGCTTGAATAGAGGCTTAGAGGAGAAACC
AGGAGGTGATAAACTTTCCACGGTGGGTTGGGCCTCTCAGAAGAAAAAAGAGTCAAGACCTGGCCTAGTA
ACAGTAACGAGTAGCCAGAGTACTCCTGCCAAAGCCCCCAGGGCAAAGTGCAATCCATCCAATTCTTCCC
CGTCATCCGCAGCTTGTGCCCCAAGCTGTGCTGGAGACCTCCCTCTTCCTTCAAATACTCCTACGTTCTC
TATTAAAACCTCTCCTGCCAAGGCCCGGTCTCCCATCAACAGAAGAGGCTCTGTCTCCTCCGTCTCTCCC
AAGCCACCTTCATCTTTCAAGATGTCGATTAGAAACTGGGTGACCCGAACACCTTCCTCATCACCACCCA
TCACTCCACCTGCTTCGGAGACCAAGATCATGTCTCCGAGAAAAGCCCTTATTCCTGTGAGCCAGAAGTC
ATCCCAAGCAGAGGCTTGCTCTGAGTCTAGAAATAGAGTAAAGAGGAGGCTAGACTCAAGCTGTCTGGAG
AGTGTGAAACAAAAGTGTGTGAAGAGTTGTAACTGTGTGACTGAGCTTGATGGCCAAGTTGAAAATCTTC
ATTTGGATCTGTGCTGCCTTGCTGGTAACCAGGAAGACCTTAGTAAGGACTCTCTAGGTCCTACCAAATC
AAGCAAAATTGAAGGAGCTGGTACCAGTATCTCAGAGCCTCCGTCTCCTATCAGTCCGTATGCTTCAGAA
AGCTGTGGAACGCTACCTCTTCCTTTGAGACCTTGTGGAGAAGGGTCTGAAATGGTAGGCAAAGAGAATA
GTTCCCCAGAGAATAAAAACTGGTTGTTGGCCATGGCAGCCAAACGGAAGGCTGAGAATCCATCTCCACG
AAGTCCGTCATCCCAGACACCCAATTCCAGGAGACAGAGCGGAAAGAAATTGCCAAGCCCGGTCACCATC
ACGCCCAGCTCCATGAGGAAAATCTGCACATACTTCCATAGAAAGTCCCAGGAGGACTTCTGTGGTCCTG
AACACTCAACAGAGTTATAATAATCTAGATTTGGGCCCAATTCCTGCAGGATTTTGCGGCCGCTTGCTGA
GTTGGCTGCTGCCACCGCTGAGCAATAACTAGCATAACCCCTTGGCCGCTTCGAGCAGACATGATAAGAT
ACATTGATGAGTTTGGACAAACCACAACTAGAATGCAGTGAAAAAAATGCTTTATTTGTGAAATTTGTGA
TGCTATTGCTTTATTTGTAACCATTATAAGCTGCAATAAACAAGTTAACAACAACAATTGCATTCATTTT
ATGTTTCAGGTTCAGGGGGAGATGTGGGAGGTTTTTTTAAGCAAGTAAAACCTCTACAAATGTGGTAAAA
TCGAATTTTAACAAAATATTAACGCTTACAATTTCCTGATGCGGTATTTTCTCCTTACGCATCTGTGCGG
TATTTCACACCGCATACGCGGATCTGCGCAGCACCATGGCCTGAAATAACCTCTGAAAGAGGAACTTGGT
TAGGTACCTTCTGAGGCGGAAAGAACCAGCTGTGGAATGTGTGTCAGTTAGGGTGTGGAAAGTCCCCAGG
CTCCCCAGCAGGCAGAAGTATGCAAAGCATGCATCTCAATTAGTCAGCAACCAGGTGTGGAAAGTCCCCA
GGCTCCCCAGCAGGCAGAAGTATGCAAAGCATGCATCTCAATTAGTCAGCAACCATAGTCCCGCCCCTAA
CTCCGCCCATCCCGCCCCTAACTCCGCCCAGTTCCGCCCATTCTCCGCCCCATGGCTGACTAATTTTTTT
TATTTATGCAGAGGCCGAGGCCGCCTCGGCCTCTGAGCTATTCCAGAAGTAGTGAGGAGGCTTTTTTGGA
GGCCTAGGCTTTTGCAAAAAGCTCGATTCTTCTGACACTAGCGCCACCATGAAGAAGCCCGAACTCACCG
CTACCAGCGTTGAAAAATTTCTCATCGAGAAGTTCGACAGTGTGAGCGACCTGATGCAGTTGTCGGAGGG
CGAAGAGAGCCGAGCCTTCAGCTTCGATGTCGGCGGACGCGGCTATGTACTGCGGGTGAATAGCTGCGCT
GATGGCTTCTACAAAGACCGCTACGTGTACCGCCACTTCGCCAGCGCTGCACTACCCATCCCCGAAGTGT
TGGACATCGGCGAGTTCAGCGAGAGCCTGACATACTGCATCAGTAGACGCGCCCAAGGCGTTACTCTCCA
AGACCTCCCCGAAACAGAGCTGCCTGCTGTGTTACAGCCTGTCGCCGAAGCTATGGATGCTATTGCCGCC
GCCGACCTCAGTCAAACCAGCGGCTTCGGCCCATTCGGGCCCCAAGGCATCGGCCAGTACACAACCTGGC
GGGATTTCATTTGCGCCATTGCTGATCCCCATGTCTACCACTGGCAGACCGTGATGGACGACACCGTGTC
CGCCAGCGTAGCTCAAGCCCTGGACGAACTGATGCTGTGGGCCGAAGACTGTCCCGAGGTGCGCCACCTC
GTCCATGCCGACTTCGGCAGCAACAACGTCCTGACCGACAACGGCCGCATCACCGCCGTAATCGACTGGT
CCGAAGCTATGTTCGGGGACAGTCAGTACGAGGTGGCCAACATCTTCTTCTGGCGGCCCTGGCTGGCTTG
CATGGAGCAGCAGACTCGCTACTTCGAGCGCCGGCATCCCGAGCTGGCCGGCAGCCCTCGTCTGCGAGCC
TACATGCTGCGCATCGGCCTGGATCAGCTCTACCAGAGCCTCGTGGACGGCAACTTCGACGATGCTGCCT
GGGCTCAAGGCCGCTGCGATGCCATCGTCCGCAGCGGGGCCGGCACCGTCGGTCGCACACAAATCGCTCG
CCGGAGCGCAGCCGTATGGACCGACGGCTGCGTCGAGGTGCTGGCCGACAGCGGCAACCGCCGGCCCAGT
ACACGACCGCGCGCTAAGGAGGTAGGTCGAGTTTAGACTCTAGCCATCACGATGGCCGCAATAAAATATC
TTTATTTTCATTACATCTGTGTGTTGGTTTTTTGTGTGAATCGATAGCGATAAGGATCCTCTTTGCGCTT
GCGTTTTCCCTTGTCCAGATAGCCCAGTAGCTGACATTCATCCGGGGTCAGCACCGTTTCTGCGGACTGG
CTTTCTACGTAATGGTTTCTTAGACGTCAGGTGGCACTTTTCGGGGAAATGTGCGCGGAACCCCTATTTG
TTTATTTTTCTAAATACATTCAAATATGTATCCGCTCATGAGACAATAACCCTGATAAATGCTTCAATAA
TATTGAAAAAGGAAGAGTATGAGTATTCAACATTTCCGTGTCGCCCTTATTCCCTTTTTTGCGGCATTTT
GCCTTCCTGTTTTTGCTCACCCAGAAACGCTGGTGAAAGTAAAAGATGCTGAAGATCAGTTGGGTGCACG
AGTGGGTTACATCGAACTGGATCTCAACAGCGGTAAGATCCTTGAGAGTTTTCGCCCCGAAGAACGTTTT
CCAATGATGAGCACTTTCAAAGTTCTGCTATGTGGCGCGGTATTATCCCGTATTGACGCCGGGCAAGAGC
AACTCGGTCGCCGCATACACTATTCTCAGAATGACTTGGTTGAGTACTCACCAGTCACAGAAAAGCATCT
TACGGATGGCATGACAGTAAGAGAATTATGCAGTGCTGCCATAACCATGAGTGATAACACTGCGGCCAAC
TTACTTCTGACAACTATCGGAGGACCGAAGGAGCTAACCGCTTTTTTGCACAACATGGGGGATCATGTAA
CTCGCCTTGATCGTTGGGAACCGGAGCTGAATGAAGCCATACCAAACGACGAGCGTGACACCACGATGCC
TGTAGCAATGGCAACAACGTTGCGCAAACTATTAACTGGCGAACTACTTACTCTAGCTTCCCGGCAACAA
TTAATAGACTGGATGGAGGCGGATAAAGTTGCAGGACCACTTCTGCGCTCGGCCCTTCCGGCTGGCTGGT
TTATTGCTGATAAATCTGGAGCCGGTGAGCGTGGGTCTCGCGGTATCATTGCAGCACTGGGGCCAGATGG
TAAGCCCTCCCGTATCGTAGTTATCTACACGACGGGGAGTCAGGCAACTATGGATGAACGAAATAGACAG
ATCGCTGAGATAGGTGCCTCACTGATTAAGCATTGGTAATTCGAAATGACCGACCAAGCGACGCCCAACC
GGTATCAGCTCACTCAAAGGCGGTAATACGGTTATCCACAGAATCAGGGGATAACGCAGGAAAGAACATG
TGAGCAAAAGGCCAGCAAAAGGCCAGGAACCGTAAAAAGGCCGCGTTGCTGGCGTTTTTCCATAGGCTCC
GCCCCCCTGACGAGCATCACAAAAATCGACGCTCAAGTCAGAGGTGGCGAAACCCGACAGGACTATAAAG
ATACCAGGCGTTTCCCCCTGGAAGCTCCCTCGTGCGCTCTCCTGTTCCGACCCTGCCGCTTACCGGATAC
CTGTCCGCCTTTCTCCCTTCGGGAAGCGTGGCGCTTTCTCATAGCTCACGCTGTAGGTATCTCAGTTCGG
TGTAGGTCGTTCGCTCCAAGCTGGGCTGTGTGCACGAACCCCCCGTTCAGCCCGACCGCTGCGCCTTATC
CGGTAACTATCGTCTTGAGTCCAACCCGGTAAGACACGACTTATCGCCACTGGCAGCAGCCACTGGTAAC
AGGATTAGCAGAGCGAGGTATGTAGGCGGTGCTACAGAGTTCTTGAAGTGGTGGCCTAACTACGGCTACA
CTAGAAGGACAGTATTTGGTATCTGCGCTCTGCTGAAGCCAGTTACCTTCGGAAAAAGAGTTGGTAGCTC
TTGATCCGGCAAACAAACCACCGCTGGTAGCGGTGGTTTTTTTGTTTGCAAGCAGCAGATTACGCGCAGA
AAAAAAGGATTTCAAGAAGATCCTTTGATCTTTTCTACGGGGTCTGACGCTCAGTGGAACGAAAACTCAC
GTTAAGGGATTTTGGTCATGAGATTATCAAAAAGGATCTTCACCTAGATCCTTTTATAGTCCGGAAATAC
AGGAACGCACGCTGGATGGCCCTTCGCTGGGATGGTGAAACCATGAAAAATGGCAGCTTCAGTGGATTAA
GTGGGGGTAATGTGGCCTGTACCCTCTGGTTGCATAGGTATTCATACGGTTAAAATTTATCAGGCGCGAT
TGCGGCAGTTTTTCGGGTGGTTTGTTGCCATTTTTACCTGTCTGCTGCCGTGATCGCGCTGAACGCGTTT
TAGCGGTGCGTACAATTAAGGGATTATGGTAAATCCACTTACTGTCTGCCCTCGTAGCCATCGAGATAAA
CCGCAGTACTCCGGCCACGATGCGTCCGGCGTAGAGGATCGAGATCT
