>Addgene plasmid #211060 | pNLF1-N_DTL:1-730 | depositor partial sequence | sequence record 411600 | Insert sequence
ATGCTCTTCAATTCGGTGCTCCGCCAGCCCCAGCTTGGCGTCCTGAGAAATGGATGGTCTTCACAATACC
CTCTTCAATCCCTTCTGACTGGTTATCAGTGCAGTGGTAATGATGAACACACTTCTTATGGAGAAACAGG
AGTCCCAGTTCCTCCTTTTGGATGTACCTTCTCTTCTGCTCCCAATATGGAACATGTACTAGCAGTTGCC
AATGAAGAAGGCTTTGTTCGATTGTATAACACAGAATCACAAAGTTTCAGAAAGAAGTGCTTCAAAGAAT
GGATGGCTCACTGGAATGCCGTCTTTGACCTGGCCTGGGTTCCTGGTGAACTTAAACTTGTTACAGCAGC
AGGTGATCAAACAGCCAAATTTTGGGACGTAAAAGCTGGTGAGCTGATTGGAACATGCAAAGGTCATCAA
TGCAGCCTCAAGTCAGTTGCCTTTTCTAAGTTTGAGAAAGCTGTATTCTGTACGGGTGGAAGAGATGGCA
ACATTATGGTCTGGGATACCAGGTGCAACAAAAAAGATGGGTTTTATAGGCAAGTGAATCAAATCAGTGG
AGCTCACAATACCTCAGACAAGCAAACCCCTTCAAAACCCAAGAAGAAACAGAATTCAAAAGGACTTGCT
CCTTCTGTGGATTTCCAGCAAAGTGTTACTGTGGTCCTCTTTCAAGACGAGAATACCTTAGTCTCAGCAG
GAGCTGTGGATGGGATAATCAAAGTATGGGATTTACGTAAGAATTATACTGCTTATCGACAAGAACCCAT
AGCATCCAAGTCTTTCCTGTACCCAGGTAGCAGCACTCGAAAACTTGGATATTCAAGTCTGATTTTGGAT
TCCACTGGCTCTACTTTATTTGCTAATTGCACAGACGATAACATCTACATGTTTAATATGACTGGGTTGA
AGACTTCTCCAGTGGCTATTTTCAATGGACACCAGAACTCTACCTTTTATGTAAAATCCAGCCTTAGTCC
AGATGACCAGTTTTTAGTCAGTGGCTCAAGTGATGAAGCTGCCTACATATGGAAGGTCTCCACACCCTGG
CAACCTCCTACTGTGCTCCTGGGTCATTCTCAAGAGGTCACGTCTGTGTGCTGGTGTCCATCTGACTTCA
CAAAGATTGCTACCTGTTCTGATGACAATACACTAAAAATCTGGCGCTTGAATAGAGGCTTAGAGGAGAA
ACCAGGAGGTGATAAACTTTCCACGGTGGGTTGGGCCTCTCAGAAGAAAAAAGAGTCAAGACCTGGCCTA
GTAACAGTAACGAGTAGCCAGAGTACTCCTGCCAAAGCCCCCAGGGCAAAGTGCAATCCATCCAATTCTT
CCCCGTCATCCGCAGCTTGTGCCCCAAGCTGTGCTGGAGACCTCCCTCTTCCTTCAAATACTCCTACGTT
CTCTATTAAAACCTCTCCTGCCAAGGCCCGGTCTCCCATCAACAGAAGAGGCTCTGTCTCCTCCGTCTCT
CCCAAGCCACCTTCATCTTTCAAGATGTCGATTAGAAACTGGGTGACCCGAACACCTTCCTCATCACCAC
CCATCACTCCACCTGCTTCGGAGACCAAGATCATGTCTCCGAGAAAAGCCCTTATTCCTGTGAGCCAGAA
GTCATCCCAAGCAGAGGCTTGCTCTGAGTCTAGAAATAGAGTAAAGAGGAGGCTAGACTCAAGCTGTCTG
GAGAGTGTGAAACAAAAGTGTGTGAAGAGTTGTAACTGTGTGACTGAGCTTGATGGCCAAGTTGAAAATC
TTCATTTGGATCTGTGCTGCCTTGCTGGTAACCAGGAAGACCTTAGTAAGGACTCTCTAGGTCCTACCAA
ATCAAGCAAAATTGAAGGAGCTGGTACCAGTATCTCAGAGCCTCCGTCTCCTATCAGTCCGTATGCTTCA
GAAAGCTGTGGAACGCTACCTCTTCCTTTGAGACCTTGTGGAGAAGGGTCTGAAATGGTAGGCAAAGAGA
ATAGTTCCCCAGAGAATAAAAACTGGTTGTTGGCCATGGCAGCCAAACGGAAGGCTGAGAATCCATCTCC
ACGAAGTCCGTCATCCCAGACACCCAATTCCAGGAGACAGAGCGGAAAGAAATTGCCAAGCCCGGTCACC
ATCACGCCCAGCTCCATGAGGAAAATCTGCACATACTTCCATAGAAAGTCCCAGGAGGACTTCTGTGGTC
CTGAACACTCAACAGAGTTA
